>Addgene plasmid #69104 | pKB01_mCherry | depositor full sequence | sequence record 125508 | pKB01_mCherry sequence 8333 bps
CTAGCGCTATATGCGTTGATGCAATTTCTATGCGCACCCGTTCTCGGAGCACTGTCCGACCGCTTTGGCC
GCCGCCCAGTCCTGCTCGCTTCGCTACTTGGAGCCACTATCGACTACGCGATCATGGCGACCACACCCGT
CCTGTGGATCTATCGATGCATGCAGCCGGTACCATCACAAGCACTTTGGGACGTTCTCCCTTAGTGCTTT
TTTGATTTCTCATAGGCCGGCCTGTTAGTCATATGGACACTTAAGGCAAATTGTTCAGAACTGAATAAAG
CTGACGTTTTGCTTCTATCCTTTCTTTGAGTTTTAGTGGATAATGATAATGAACAAGGTGTTCATAAATC
TATTATAACAAGAATTCCAATCCCGGGTAAAGCTTCCAGCGGCCGCATAGGATCCATTGATATCATATTC
TAGATACTGATTAACTAATAAGGAGGACAAACATGAGCAAAGGAGAAGAAGATAACATGGCAATCATCAA
AGAATTTATGCGTTTCAAAGTTCACATGGAAGGTTCTGTAAACGGACACGAATTTGAAATTGAAGGTGAA
GGTGAAGGCCGTCCTTATGAAGGAACACAAACGGCAAAGCTGAAAGTAACAAAAGGCGGACCGCTTCCGT
TTGCATGGGATATCCTTTCTCCGCAATTCATGTACGGTTCAAAAGCATACGTGAAGCATCCGGCTGATAT
TCCTGATTATTTGAAGCTGTCATTCCCTGAAGGCTTCAAATGGGAGCGTGTGATGAACTTTGAAGATGGC
GGTGTTGTTACTGTTACTCAAGATTCAAGCCTTCAAGACGGTGAATTTATTTACAAAGTGAAGCTGCGCG
GAACAAACTTCCCATCTGACGGACCTGTCATGCAAAAGAAAACAATGGGCTGGGAAGCAAGCTCTGAACG
CATGTATCCAGAGGACGGTGCTTTAAAAGGAGAAATCAAACAGCGTTTGAAGCTGAAAGACGGCGGACAC
TATGACGCTGAAGTGAAAACAACTTACAAAGCGAAAAAGCCGGTTCAGCTTCCAGGTGCTTACAACGTAA
ACATCAAACTTGATATTACAAGCCACAATGAAGATTATACGATTGTTGAACAATATGAACGCGCTGAAGG
CCGTCATTCAACTGGCGGAATGGATGAGCTTTACAAATAATAATGAGCACTAGTCAAGGTCGGCAATTCT
GCAGTACTAGGACGCCGCCAAGCCAGCTTAAACCCAGCTCAATGAGCTGGGTTTTTTGTTTGTTAAAAAT
GAAGAAGAAACTGTGAAGCGTATTTATAGCAAAGCACTCAAAAGTTTACCTTATGGGTGCTTTTTTCGTG
CTTTTTTGAAAAGACAAAAAAAAGAACCTTGCCAAGCAAGATTCTTTTGATAGCGCTATCGCTGAGCGCC
GGTCGCTACCATTACCAGTTGGTCTGGTGTCAAAAATAATAATAACCGGGCAGGCCATGTCTGCCCGTAT
TTCGCGTAAGGAAATCCATTATGTACTATTTCTGGTGATGAAATCAACGTAACATTTAAAGCTGTCAAAG
CCAAAGTCATGAGATGGCGTATGGAGCGTAAAGCTGACAAGAGCGGTGTTGCGATGATTGAGATGACCTT
CCTTGCACCAAGTGAATTGCCTCAAGAAAGCACTCAATCAAAGATTCTTGTAGATGGAAAAGAACTTGCT
GATTTCGCTGAAAATCGTCAAGACTATCAAATTACCTATAAAGGTCAACGGCCAAAAGTCTCAGTTGAAG
AAAACAATCAAGTAGCTTCAACTGTGGTAGATAGTGGAGAAGATAGCCTTCCAGTACTTGTTCGCCTCGT
TTCAGAAAGTGGAAAACAAGTCAAGGAATACCGTATCCAGTTGACTAAGGAAAAACCAGTTTCTGCTGTA
CAAGAAGATCTTCCAAAACTCGAATTTGTTGAAAAAGATTTGGCCTACAAGACAGTTGAGAAAAAAGATT
CAACACTGTATCTAGGTGAAACTCGTGTAGAACAAGAAGGAAAAGTTGGAAAAGAACGTATCTTTACAGT
GATTAATCCTGATGGAAGTAAGGAAGAAAAACTCCGTGAAGTGGTAGAAGTTCCGACAGACCGCATCGTC
TTGGTTGGAACCAAACCAGTAGCTCAAGAAGCTAAAAAACCACAAGTGTCAGAAAAAGCAGATACAAAAC
CAATTGATTCAAGTGAAGCTGATCAAACTAATAAAGCCCAGTTACCAAATACAGGTAGTGCGGCAAGCCA
AGCAGCAGTAGCAGCAGGTTTAGCCTGCCTCGCGCGTTTCGGTGATGACGGTGAAAACCTCTGACACATG
CAGCTCCCGGAGACGGTCACAGCTTGTCTGTAAGCGGATGCCGGGAGCAGACAAGCCCGTCAGGGCGCGT
CAGCGGGTGTTGGCGGGTGTCGGGGCGCAGCCATGACCCAGTCACGTAGCGATAGCGGAGTGTATACTGG
CTTAACTATGCGGCATCAGAGCAGATTGTACTGAGAGTGCACCATATGCGGTGTGAAATACCGCACAGAT
GCGTAAGGAGAAAATACCGCATCAGGCGCTCTTCCGCTTCCTCGCTCACTGACTCGCTGCGCTCGGTCGT
TCGGCTGCGGCGAGCGGTATCAGCTCACTCAAAGGCGGTAATACGGTTATCCACAGAATCAGGGGATAAC
GCAGGAAAGAACATGTGAGCAAAAGGCCAGCAAAAGGCCAGGAACCGTAAAAAGGCCGCGTTGCTGGCGT
TTTTCCATAGGCTCCGCCCCCCTGACGAGCATCACAAAAATCGACGCTCAAGTCAGAGGTGGCGAAACCC
GACAGGACTATAAAGATACCAGGCGTTTCCCCCTGGAAGCTCCCTCGTGCGCTCTCCTGTTCCGACCCTG
CCGCTTACCGGATACCTGTCCGCCTTTCTCCCTTCGGGAAGCGTGGCGCTTTCTCATAGCTCACGCTGTA
GGTATCTCAGTTCGGTGTAGGTCGTTCGCTCCAAGCTGGGCTGTGTGCACGAACCCCCCGTTCAGCCCGA
CCGCTGCGCCTTATCCGGTAACTATCGTCTTGAGTCCAACCCGGTAAGACACGACTTATCGCCACTGGCA
GCAGCCACTGGTAACAGGATTAGCAGAGCGAGGTATGTAGGCGGTGCTACAGAGTTCTTGAAGTGGTGGC
CTAACTACGGCTACACTAGAAGGACAGTATTTGGTATCTGCGCTCTGCTGAAGCCAGTTACCTTCGGAAA
AAGAGTTGGTAGCTCTTGATCCGGCAAACAAACCACCGCTGGTAGCGGTGGTTTTTTTGTTTGCAAGCAG
CAGATTACGCGCAGAAAAAAAGGATCTCAAGAAGATCCTTTGATCTTTTCTACGGGGTCTGACGCTCAGT
GGAACGAAAACTCACGTTAAGGGATTTTGGTCATGAGATTATCAAAAAGGATCTTCACCTAGATCCTTTT
AAATTAAAAATGAAGTTTTAAATCAATCTAAAGTATATATGAGTAAACTTGGTCTGACAGTTACCAATGC
TTAATCAGTGAGGCACCTATCTCAGCGATCTGTCTATTTCGTTCATCCATAGTTGCCTGACTCCCCGTCG
TGTAGATAACTACGATACGGGAGGGCTTACCATCTGGCCCCAGTGCTGCAATGATACCGCGAGACCCACG
CTCACCGGCTCCAGATTTATCAGCAATAAACCAGCCAGCCGGAAGGGCCGAGCGCAGAAGTGGTCCTGCA
ACTTTATCCGCCTCCATCCAGTCTATTAATTGTTGCCGGGAAGCTAGAGTAAGTAGTTCGCCAGTTAATA
GTTTGCGCAACGTTGTTGCCATTGCTGCAGGCATCGTGGTGTCACGCTCGTCGTTTGGTATGGCTTCATT
CAGCTCCGGTTCCCAACGATCAAGGCGAGTTACATGATCCCCCATGTTGTGCAAAAAAGCGGTTAGCTCC
TTCGGTCCTCCGATCGTTGTCAGAAGTAAGTTGGCCGCAGTGTTATCACTCATGGTTATGGCAGCACTGC
ATAATTCTCTTACTGTCATGCCATCCGTAAGATGCTTTTCTGTGACTGGTGAGTACTCAACCAAGTCATT
CTGAGAATAGTGTATGCGGCGACCGAGTTGCTCTTGCCCGGCGTCAACACGGGATAATACCGCGCCACAT
AGCAGAACTTTAAAAGTGCTCATCATTGGAAAACGTTCTTCGGGGCGAAAACTCTCAAGGATCTTACCGC
TGTTGAGATCCAGTTCGATGTAACCCACTCGTGCACCCAACTGATCTTCAGCATCTTTTACTTTCACCAG
CGTTTCTGGGTGAGCAAAAACAGGAAGGCAAAATGCCGCAAAAAAGGGAATAAGGGCGACACGGAAATGT
TGAATACTCATACTCTTCCTTTTTCAATATTATTGAAGCATTTATCAGGGTTATTGTCTCATGAGCGGAT
ACATATTTGAATGTATTTAGAAAAATAAACAAATAGGGGTTCCGCGCACATTTCCCCGAAAAGTGCCACC
TGACGTCTAAGAAACCATTATTATCATGACATTAACCTATAAAAATAGGCGTATCACGAGGCCCTTTCGT
CTTCAAGAATTAATTCCTTCTTAACGCCCCAAGTTCATCACCAATGACATCAACTCACATGAACTACATG
ATGAACCCAGTTATCATGGTTTTGGATAAGATTTTTGAAAAATTCTTCCCAGGCCTTGATAAATATGACT
TTGATGCTGCTAAATTGAACAAGAAAATCGGTTTCTGGGGATCTAAATTCTTCATCGGTTTCATCCTTGG
TATCGTTATCGGTATTATGGGAACTCCACATCCAATTGCAGGTGTTGCAGATGCAGATAAATGGCGTCTT
GTTATCAAAGGATGGTTGTCTCTTGGTTTGACTGCCGGTGTATCTTTGGAACTCTTCTCACTTATCGGTT
CATGGTTCATCGCAGCCGTAGAACCACTATCACAAGGTATTACAAACGTTGCTACTAAACGTCTTCAAGG
ACGTAAATTCAATATCGGTCTTGACTGGCCATTCATCGCTGGTCGTGCTGAAATCTGGGCTTGTGCCAAC
GTACTTGCACCAATCATGTTGATTGAAGCAGTGCTTCTTTCAAAAGTTGGAAATGGTATCTTGCCACTTG
CAGGTATCATCGCTATGGGTGTTACTCCAGCTCTCTTGGTTGTAACTCGTGGTAAATTGCTCCGTATGAT
TATCTTCGGAACACTCTTGTTGCCACTCTTCCTTCTTTCAGGTACACTTATTGCACCATTTGCAACAGAA
CTTGCTAAAGGTGTAGGTGCCTTCCCAGAAGGTGTGAGCCAAACTCAATTGATTACTCACTCTACTCTTG
AAGGACCAATCGAAAAACTTCTTGGTTGGACAATTGGTAACACTACAACTGGTGATATCAAAGCAATCCT
TGGTGCAGTAGCCTTCCTTGTATTCTATATCGGTATCTTTGCTTGGTACAGAAAACAAATGATCAAACGT
AACGAAGAGTACGCAGCAAAAGCAAAATAATGCGCTCCGCTAGCTTTACAGACAAAGAACTATCCTTAAT
GGAAGCACTAGCAAAAGGTATCAATGAAGCAAGAAATATTGAAGGCTAGTCAGTAAAATTCAGATAAACA
AAAAGAGCCGATAAGATGAGAGTTTCATTTCTCAAATTATCGGCTCTGCGTCTTGGCGTCTGGCTCTTTG
ATTGTTATTATATTCATTTTTTGAACATTAATTAAAGTTTCGTTCTTACATTTGGGGCAGTATAAAGGGA
AATTTTTAAGTATAGTATCCACTCGTATTCGTAGTCTTGTTTTATTTCCACAAATAGGACACAATATCCA
CTTGTAGTTTATAATAACAATCTCCTCCTTTCCACTTTAATTCAAATCTATATTAAAGAATATTTCATCT
TATTTAATAAGAAACCATATTTATATAACAACATAAAACGCACTAAGTTATTTTATTGAACATATATCTT
ACTTTATCTATCTGACTATTTAGACGACGGGTCTGGCAAACAGGTTCGCCAGTGGTAACCTGATATCCTT
TTAGCTCTGCTAAACAAACACTAAGCCCATTTGTAAAAAAAGTTAAATCATTGCGATAATCTTGAATACA
TCGAGCAGGAATTTCTCCAATAATAATGACCTCATTATTTTTCAGTTGAGTATTTACGATATTTGCACAA
TATTTGGGAGCATCGTTATATGCCCGTGAAAGATATTCCTGTGGTGCATAAACTTTAAAACTAAGATATG
GCTCTAACAATTCTGTTCCAGCTTTTCTAAAGGCTTGCTCCAATACAATAGGAGCAAGCATCCGAAAATC
TGCTGGGGTACTAACAGGGCTATAGTATAAGCCATACTTAAAACAGATTTTACAGTCCGTCACATTCCAA
CCATACAATCCTTGTTCACAACCATAGCGTATCCCTTCCATAACTGCATTTTGAAATGATTGATTTAAGT
ATCCAAGAGAAACCGAGCTCTCATACTGCATTCCACTTCCCAACGGAAGCGGTGATACAGATAAACCAAT
GGAAGCCCAGAAAGGATTTGGCGGCACTTCGATGTGAATGGTATATTCTGCATTTTTTAACGGTCTCTCC
ATATAAATGACTGTAGGCTCTTTTAGTTCTATCTCCACATGATACTTTTCTTGCAACAGTGCACTAATCA
CTTCCATTTGTACTTTCCCTAAGAAAGAAAGTATAATTTCATGTGTCGTAGAATCCACGTAATATCGTAG
AAGCGGATCACTATCTGAGATTTCCAAAAGGGCATCAAGCAACATTTCTCTCTGTTCAGGTTTACTCGGT
TCAACAGTTGTTTGTAGTAGAGGGTGCGGATTTTCAATCTTTTTTCTCTGTGGCAATAGTTTTGTATCTC
CAAGAACACTATTTAACTTCAAAAACTCATTTTGCAAAATAACAATTTCTCCAGAATAAGCTCTATCAAT
CTTACATAATTCACCATTTATTGAAGTATACATTTCTGTAACTTTTATTTTTTCTTTTTCTGATACTCTA
ACCGAATCTCGTAAATGTAGTACTCCACTATAAAGGCGTATATATGCAAGACGTTGTCTTTTTTTTGTAT
ATTCAATTTTGAAAACATTTCCGCAAAGTTCAGACGGACCTCGATGTGTTGATGAATAAAATTTATTAGT
AATAACTTCTATAAGGTTATCAATCCCTATATTACTTTTTGCACTTCCATGATAAAGAGGGAACAGAGAA
CAATTCTGAAATCTTATGCTTTCCTCTTGTTCGAGTTCCAATGCTTCTAATGATTTACCGGACATATATT
TCTCTAAAAGGTCATCGTTTCCCTCTATTACCGTATCCCATTGTTCAGATTCGGTAAAGTTCGTCACACA
CACATTAGGATACAGTTCTACCTTCTGTTTGATTACAATTTCGGCAGAAAGTTTCTCTTTAATATCCTGA
TAAACCGTTGATAAATCAATTCCATTTTGGTCAATCTTATTGATAAAAAAGATTGTGGGAATCCCCATTT
TCCTAAGTGCATGAAATAATATACGAGTTTGTGCTTGTACGCCATCTTTTGCAGAAATCAGTAGAATTGC
CCCATCTAAAACTGATAATGAACGATATACTTCTGCTAAGAAATCCATATGTCCTGGCGTGTCTATGATG
TTCACCTTCGTATTTTCCCACTGAAAAGAGGTTATTCCTGTCTGAATTGTAATTCCTCTCTGACGTTCTA
AAAGCGTATTATCCGTCCTCGTTGTACCTTTGTCCACGCTTCCTAATTCTGTAATCGCTCCACTGTTATA
TAATAAGCTTTCTGTTAAGGTAGTTTTTCCTGCATCAACATGAGCTAAAACTCCAATATTAATAATTTTC
ATGTGATTTTCCTCCATTCAAAAGCCCAAAAGGGCATAAAAATCCCAGTGATAAATACTCTTATCACTGG
GATTTTTATGCATAACCATAGGCATACAAAGCATACAGATATTCTCCGGATACTTTAGAATCACATGATA
AAGGTATTCTTAAACTGGGTACAAAAAACTAAGCCCTCCTAAAAAAGGACATCCAATTATTTGTTCCCGC
TATCAAATTGACAGTTTATTTAAGAATACCTTGCCGCATATTTATTAACTCCTTTTAAATAGATACTTAA
ATTATAGCACGTAAGAGCATATTTGTAAAGGAATCTCCAATTTTTTATCAAAAAGAGTACATGATTACAA
AGTATCTGTAATCATGTACCAATATTTGTTATTTTACAATCTTCCAATTATCTTGTTTTTCTAATATCAA
CTCAAATTGCGAGATTTGGGTTGCCTTTGTTTCTTGATCTAAATATTTCACAGCGACATTCACGATTACT
TGG
Features (pLannotate 1.2.2; 9 found; start..end, strand, type, name):
    456..1157    +  CDS            mCherry: mCherry is a basic (constitutively fluorescent) red fluorescent protein published in 2004, derived from Discosoma sp.. It is reported to be a very rapidly-maturing monomer with low acid sensitivity.
   2265..2304    +  CDS            rop (fragment): Rop protein, which maintains plasmids at low copy number; rop
   2406..2546    +  misc_feature   bom: basis of mobility region from pBR322
   2732..3320    -  rep_origin     ori: high-copy-number ColE1/pMB1/pBR322/pUC origin of replication
   3491..4351    -  CDS            AmpR: β-lactamase; bla; confers resistance to ampicillin, carbenicillin, and related antibiotics
   4352..4456    -  promoter       AmpR promoter: bla
   5926..7842    -  CDS            tetM: TET1_ENTFL - Also known as tet(M). Experimental evidence at protein level: Swiss-Prot protein existence level 1. Abolishes the inhibitory effect of tetracyclin on protein synthesis by a non-covalent modification of the ribosomes. From Enterococcus faecalis (Streptococcus faecalis).
   7897..8061    -  ncRNA          sRNA 0030: Accession: RF02864 - Enterococcus sRNA 30
   8333..150     +  CDS            TcR (fragment) (across the origin): tetracycline efflux protein; tet; confers resistance to tetracycline
