[The description below was written by a language model from this plasmid's Addgene catalogue record and pLannotate feature annotations shown in this document.]
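Description:
pKB01_mCherry is an integrative bacterial expression plasmid built on the pPPP1 backbone, designed to place a red fluorescent reporter into the chromosome of Streptococcus pneumoniae. It is propagated in E. coli as a high-copy plasmid through a ColE1/pMB1-type origin and selected with ampicillin via the β-lactamase gene and its native promoter. The annotation also picks up pBR322-derived remnants, namely a bom mobilisation region, a short rop fragment and a fragment of the tetracycline efflux gene spanning the sequence origin. None of these is expected to be functionally important here.

The payload is a roughly 700 bp synthetic mCherry coding sequence, codon adapted for Bacillus subtilis and cloned between EcoRI and BcuI sites that both remain intact. According to the catalogue entry, expression is driven by the zinc-inducible promoter PZn, so reporter output can be switched on by adding zinc. The automated feature table does not annotate this promoter. It also does not annotate the bgaA homology regions that, per the record, direct integration into the pneumococcal bgaA locus by double cross-over. The table does show a full-length tetM gene, encoding a ribosomal protection protein that confers tetracycline resistance, along with an adjacent Enterococcus-type small RNA match. tetM would plausibly serve as the marker for selecting pneumococcal integrants, although the record does not state this explicitly.

The construct belongs to work evaluating red fluorescent proteins for gene expression and protein localisation studies in S. pneumoniae. It provides a single-copy, inducible, chromosomally integrated mCherry source, and the retained cloning sites should allow the reporter to be exchanged.
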