Addgene plasmid #69104: pKB01_mCherry
Purpose: Expresses mCherry (codon adapted for Bacillus subtilis); under control of Zinc inducible promoter PZn. Plasmid integrates in S. pneumoniae bgaA locus by double cross-over.
Depositing lab: Jan-Willem Veening. Depositing organization: University of Groningen. Publication: Red fluorescent proteins for gene expression and protein localization studies in Streptococcus pneumoniae and efficient transformation with Gibson assembled DNA. Beilharz K, van Raaphorst R, Kjos M, Veening JW. Appl Environ Microbiol. 2015 Aug 7. pii: AEM.02033-15. 10.1128/AEM.02033-15 PubMed 26253684.
Backbone
  Vector backbone: pPPP1
  Vector type: Bacterial Expression, Synthetic Biology
Growth in bacteria
  Bacterial resistance: Ampicillin, 100 μg/mL
  Growth temperature: 37°C
  Growth strain: DH5alpha
  Copy number: High Copy
Gene/Insert
  Gene/Insert name: mCherry
  Species: Synthetic
  Insert size (bp): 708
  GenBank ID: KJ908190
  Cloning method: Restriction Enzyme; 5′ cloning site EcoRI (not destroyed); 3′ cloning site BcuI (not destroyed)
  Sequencing primers: 5′ PP2_MCS
Terms and licenses: Academic/Nonprofit Terms; Industry Terms: Not Available to Industry
How to cite: pKB01_mCherry was a gift from Jan-Willem Veening (Addgene plasmid # 69104 ; http://n2t.net/addgene:69104 ; RRID:Addgene_69104)
