>Addgene plasmid #69104 | pKB01_mCherry | addgene partial sequence | sequence record 125192 | pGEX3 5'-CCGGGAGCTGCATGTGTCAGAGG-3'
CCGAAACGCGCGAGGCAGGCTAAACCTGCTGCTACTGCTGCTTGGCTTGCCGCACTACCTGTATTTGGTA
ACTGGGCTTTATTAGTTTGATCAGCTTCACTTGAATCAATTGGTTTTGTATCTGCTTTTTCTGACACTTG
TGGTTTTTTAGCTTCTTGAGCTACTGGTTTGGTTCCAACCAAGACGATGCGGTCTGTCGGAACTTCTACC
ACTTCACGGAGTTTTTCTTCCTTACTTCCATCAGGATTAATCACTGTAAAGATACGTTCTTTTCCAACTT
TTCCTTCTTGTTCTACACGAGTTTCACCTAGATACAGTGTTGAATCTTTTTTCTCAACTGTCTTGTAGGC
CAAATCTTTTTCAACAAATTCGAGTTTTGGAAGATCTTCTTGTACAGCAGAAACTGGTTTTTCCTTAGTC
AACTGGATACGGTATTCCTTGACTTGTTTTCCACTTTCTGAAACGAGGCGAACAAGTACTGGAAGGCTAT
CTTCTCCACTATCTACCACAGTTGAAGCTACTTGATTGTTTTCTTCAACTGAGACTTTTGGCCGTTGACC
TTTATAGGTAATTTGATAGTCTTGACGATTTTCAGCGAAATCAGCAAGTTCTTTTCCATCTACAAGAATC
TTTGATTGAGTGCTTTCTTGAGGCAATTCACTTGGTGCAAGGAAGGTCATCTCAATCATCGCAACACCGC
TCTTGTCAGCTTTACGCTCCATACGCCATCTCATGACTTTGGCTTTGACAGCTTTAAATGTTACGTTGAT
TTCATCACCAGAAATAGTACATAATGGATTTCCTTACGCGAAATACGGGCAGACATGGCCTGCCCGGTTA
TTATTATTTTTGACACCAGACCAACTGGTAATGGTAGCGACCGGCGCTCAGCGATAGCGCTATCAAAAGA
ATCTTGCTTGGCAAGGTTCTTTTTTTTGTCTTTTCAAAAAAGCACGAAAAAAGCACCCATAAGGTAAACT
TTTGAGTGCTTTGCTATAAATACGCTTCACAGTTTCTTCTTCATTTTTAACAAACAAAAAACCCAGCTCA
TTGAGCTGGGTTTAAGCTGGCTTGGCGGCGTCCTAGTACTGCAGAATTGCCGACCTTGACTAGTGCTCAT
TATTATTTGTAAAGCTCATCCATTCCGCC
