>Addgene plasmid #69104 | pKB01_mCherry | addgene partial sequence | sequence record 125201 | pBRforBam  5'-CTTGGAGCCACTATCGAC-3'
CCGTCCTGTGGATCTATCGATGCATGCAGCCGGTACCATCACAAGCACTTTGGGACGTTCTCCCTTAGTG
CTTTTTTGATTTCTCATAGGCCGGCCTGTTAGTCATATGGACACTTAAGGCAAATTGTTCAGAACTGAAT
AAAGCTGACGTTTTGCTTCTATCCTTTCTTTGAGTTTTAGTGGATAATGATAATGAACAAGGTGTTCATA
AATCTATTATAACAAGAATTCCAATCCCGGGTAAAGCTTCCAGCGGCCGCATAGGATCCATTGATATCAT
ATTCTAGATACTGATTAACTAATAAGGAGGACAAACATGAGCAAAGGAGAAGAAGATAACATGGCAATCA
TCAAAGAATTTATGCGTTTCAAAGTTCACATGGAAGGTTCTGTAAACGGACACGAATTTGAAATTGAAGG
TGAAGGTGAAGGCCGTCCTTATGAAGGAACACAAACGGCAAAGCTGAAAGTAACAAAAGGCGGACCGCTT
CCGTTTGCATGGGATATCCTTTCTCCGCAATTCATGTACGGTTCAAAAGCATACGTGAAGCATCCGGCTG
ATATTCCTGATTATTTGAAGCTGTCATTCCCTGAAGGCTTCAAATGGGAGCGTGTGATGAACTTTGAAGA
TGGCGGTGTTGTTACTGTTACTCAAGATTCAAGCCTTCAAGACGGTGAATTTATTTACAAAGTGAAGCTG
CGCGGAACAAACTTCCCATCTGACGGACCTGTCATGCAAAAGAAAACAATGGGCTGGGAAGCAAGCTCTG
AACGCATGTATCCAGAGGACGGTGCTTTAAAAGGAGAAATCAAACAGCGTTTGAAGCTGAAAGACGGCGG
ACACTATGACGCTGAAGTGAAAACAACTTACAAAGCGAAAAAGCCGGTTCAGCTTCCAGGTGCTTACAAC
GTAAACATCAAACTTGATATTACAAGCCACAATGAAGATTATACGATTGTTGAACAATATGAACGCGCTG
AAGGCCGTCATTCAACTGGCGGAATGGATGAGCTTTACAAATAATAATGAGCACTAGTCAAGGTCGGCAA
TTCTGCAGTACTAGGACGCCGCCAAGCCAGCTTAAACCCAGCTCAATGAGCTGGG
